Addgene plasmid #175057: pCJ164
Purpose: rbcLXS7002 integrative plasmid expresses DRE recombinase as a translational fusion to rbcL
Depositing lab: David Nielsen. Depositing organization: Arizona State University. Publication: Exploiting Polyploidy for Markerless and Plasmid-Free Genome Engineering in Cyanobacteria. Jones CM, Parrish S, Nielsen DR. ACS Synth Biol. 2021 Sep 17;10(9):2371-2382. doi: 10.1021/acssynbio.1c00269. Epub 2021 Aug 17. PubMed 34530614.
Backbone
  Vector backbone: pUC19
  Total vector size (bp): 5463
  Vector type: Unspecified
Growth in bacteria
  Bacterial resistance: Ampicillin, 100 μg/mL
  Growth temperature: 37°C
  Growth strain: DH5alpha
  Copy number: High Copy
Gene/Insert
  Gene/Insert name: DRE
  Insert size (bp): 1026
  Promoter: rbcLXS
  Cloning method: Gibson Cloning
  Sequencing primers: 5′ aattcgagcgggattttatg; 3′ ATGCATCATCAGGAGTACGG
Terms and licenses: Academic/Nonprofit Terms; Industry Terms: Not Available to Industry
How to cite: pCJ164 was a gift from David Nielsen (Addgene plasmid # 175057 ; http://n2t.net/addgene:175057 ; RRID:Addgene_175057)
