[The description below was written by a language model from this plasmid's Addgene catalogue record and pLannotate feature annotations shown in this document.]
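Description:
pCJ164 is a 5,463 bp integrative plasmid built on the pUC19 backbone for genome engineering in cyanobacteria. The "7002" in the recorded purpose suggests the rbcLXS locus of a Synechococcus sp. PCC 7002-type host, although the record does not spell out the species. In E. coli it is maintained at high copy through the ColE1/pUC origin and selected with ampicillin via the bla gene and its native promoter. These backbone elements serve only for cloning and propagation. The plasmid is intended to deliver its payload to the chromosome by homologous recombination rather than to replicate in the cyanobacterial host.

The payload is a 1,026 bp coding sequence for Dre, a site-specific tyrosine recombinase related to Cre that acts on rox sites. It was assembled by Gibson cloning as a translational fusion to rbcL, so that expression is driven by the native rbcLXS (RuBisCO operon) promoter. The automated feature table does not annotate Dre, rbcL, the flanking homology regions or any recombinase target sites, and these presumably lie in the unannotated stretches of the sequence.

The table does identify a T7 terminator preceded by a short fragment matching a T7 gene 10B-derived tag, which is probably just residual sequence. It also shows a kanamycin resistance gene (aph(3')-Ia), likely the marker for selecting integrants, followed by T7Te and rrnB T1 terminators in the reverse orientation that insulate the cassette.

The associated work concerns markerless, plasmid-free genome editing that exploits cyanobacterial polyploidy, so the construct fits a role in supplying Dre from the chromosome to drive recombinase-mediated excision. The exact scheme is not stated in the record.
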