Features (pLannotate 1.2.2; 8 found; start..end, strand, type, name):
    119..707     +  rep_origin     ori: high-copy-number ColE1/pMB1/pBR322/pUC origin of replication
   2636..2685    +  CDS            SET1 (fragment): solubility-enhancement tag derived from T7 phage gene 10B
   2693..2740    +  terminator     T7 terminator: transcription terminator for bacteriophage T7 RNA polymerase
   2886..3701    +  CDS            KanR: aminoglycoside phosphotransferase; aph(3')-Ia; confers resistance to kanamycin in bacteria or G418 (Geneticin®) in eukaryotes
   3752..3779    -  terminator     T7Te terminator: phage T7 early transcription terminator
   3795..3866    -  terminator     rrnB T1 terminator: transcription terminator T1 from the E. coli rrnB gene
   4446..4550    +  promoter       AmpR promoter: bla
   4551..5411    +  CDS            AmpR: β-lactamase; bla; confers resistance to ampicillin, carbenicillin, and related antibiotics
>Addgene plasmid #175057 | pCJ164 | addgene full sequence | sequence record 374490 | Addgene NGS Result
TTTAATTTAAAAGGATCTAGGTGAAGATCCTTTTTGATAATCTCATGACCAAAATCCCTTAACGTGAGTT
TTCGTTCCACTGAGCGTCAGACCCCGTAGAAAAGATCAAAGGATCTTCTTGAGATCCTTTTTTTCTGCGC
GTAATCTGCTGCTTGCAAACAAAAAAACCACCGCTACCAGCGGTGGTTTGTTTGCCGGATCAAGAGCTAC
CAACTCTTTTTCCGAAGGTAACTGGCTTCAGCAGAGCGCAGATACCAAATACTGTTCTTCTAGTGTAGCC
GTAGTTAGGCCACCACTTCAAGAACTCTGTAGCACCGCCTACATACCTCGCTCTGCTAATCCTGTTACCA
GTGGCTGCTGCCAGTGGCGATAAGTCGTGTCTTACCGGGTTGGACTCAAGACGATAGTTACCGGATAAGG
CGCAGCGGTCGGGCTGAACGGGGGGTTCGTGCACACAGCCCAGCTTGGAGCGAACGACCTACACCGAACT
GAGATACCTACAGCGTGAGCTATGAGAAAGCGCCACGCTTCCCGAAGGGAGAAAGGCGGACAGGTATCCG
GTAAGCGGCAGGGTCGGAACAGGAGAGCGCACGAGGGAGCTTCCAGGGGGAAACGCCTGGTATCTTTATA
GTCCTGTCGGGTTTCGCCACCTCTGACTTGAGCGTCGATTTTTGTGATGCTCGTCAGGGGGGCGGAGCCT
ATGGAAAAACGCCAGCAACGCGGCCTTTTTACGGTTCCTGGCCTTTTGCTGGCCTTTTGCTCACATGTTC
TTTCCTGCGTTATCCCCTGATTCTGTGGATAACCGTATTACCGCCTTTGAGTGAGCTGATACCGCTCGCC
GCAGCCGAACGACCGAGCGCAGCGAGTCAGTGAGCGAGGAAGCGGAAGAGCAGGATCCCCTCCAACTGAA
ACACCAAACACCGAAGTGATGCCGACGGTTCCAGAATCAAAGGAATCCCTAGAATCGGGCGAAAAAACAC
CAGTTGTCGGGCAAGTTTATATCAATCAACTATTAATGACCCTATTCCCTCACCAAAATTCTCTCAATAC
CCCAAATCAACCAGATGAGCCTTAGCCCCACAAAACTTTCATGATTGCTTGAGTGAAAATTAAATGTTTA
AAGTTCTTAAAGGAGATTGTTGAGAAACATAAATACTTAATTCATCTCATTTGAACGCTTTCCCTCTCTA
AAGATCCCGACAGAAAACGGTTTTAGCCCAATGTCTCATTAGGTAGCATGGCTGAATTCGAGCGGGATTT
TATGGCTTTTTTAGGTATTTTTGTAAGGGTAAAATAGGCCCATCAAACAGCATTAGAAATGCTAATCAGC
CCAAAAAACAAAAGCAATCTTTTTTTGTTGCTAAAAGATAAAAATAAGTCGAGGCTGTGGTAACATATCC
CACAGATTAAAGAAAGTCATAAGACTTGAATCTTCAGAATTTTAAAAAGCAGTTTTGCCAACGTAAGATT
TTTGAAGTTTTCGACCAACAATACCGTTACTGGTATTTGTCTGTTAAAGATAAGCATTTTTGCTGGAGGA
AAACCGCATGGTTCAGACCAAATCTGCTGGGTTTAATGCCGGTTCTGAGCTGATTATTAGTGGTTCATCT
GGTGGATTCCTGCGAAACATCGGCAAAGAGTATCAGGAGGCCGCTGAAAACTTCATGAGGTTTATGAATG
ACCAGGGGGCGTACGCTCCTAACACTTTGAGGGATTTGAGGTTGGTCTTTCATAGCTGGGCCAGATGGTG
CCATGCTCGGCAGCTTGCATGGTTTCCAATTAGTCCTGAAATGGCACGCGAATACTTTCTTCAGTTGCAC
GATGCAGACCTGGCCTCCACTACCATCGACAAGCACTATGCTATGCTTAATATGCTTCTGTCCCACTGCG
GACTGCCACCCTTGTCCGACGACAAGTCAGTGAGTCTTGCCATGAGAAGAATTAGAAGAGAAGCCGCAAC
CGAAAAGGGTGAGAGGACAGGACAGGCAATCCCCCTGCGCTGGGACGACCTGAAGCTGCTGGATGTGCTG
CTCAGCAGGAGCGAGCGGCTGGTCGACCTGCGCAACAGGGCTTTCCTGTTCGTAGCCTATAACACCCTCA
TGAGAATGTCTGAAATATCACGCATCAGGGTTGGGGACTTGGATCAGACAGGAGACACAGTGACCCTGCA
CATCAGTCACACTAAGACAATCACCACAGCTGCGGGCCTTGACAAAGTGCTCTCCCGGCGAACCACAGCA
GTGCTCAATGACTGGCTGGACGTCAGTGGGCTTAGAGAACATCCAGACGCTGTGCTCTTCCCACCTATAC
ACCGGTCAAACAAAGCCCGCATTACTACCACGCCCCTGACCGCCCCTGCCATGGAGAAGATTTTCAGTGA
TGCCTGGGTGCTGCTGAACAAACGGGACGCCACCCCCAATAAAGGGAGGTATAGGACCTGGACCGGCCAT
TCCGCCAGGGTGGGTGCCGCAATAGACATGGCCGAGAAACAGGTGTCTATGGTCGAGATTATGCAGGAAG
GGACATGGAAGAAGCCTGAAACACTGATGCGGTATCTCAGAAGGGGCGGAGTGTCCGTGGGAGCCAATTC
TCGACTGATGGATAGCTGACGAGGGCGGTGCTTTGGCAGGATCCGGCTGCTAACAAAGCCCGAAAGGAAG
CTGAGTTGGCTGCTGCCACCGCTGAGCAATAACTAGCATAACCCCTTGGGGCCTCTAAACGGGTCTTGAC
GGGTTTTTTGTCTAGATCAACGGCCTCAACCTACTACTGGGCAACAAAGCCACGTTGTGTCTCAAAATCT
CTGATGTTACATTGCACAAGATAAAAATATATCATCATGAACAATAAAACTGTCTGCTTACATAAACAGT
AATACAAGGGGTGTTATGAGCCATATTCAACGGGAAACGTCTTGCTCCAGGCCGCGATTAAATTCCAACA
TGGATGCTGATTTATATGGGTATAAATGGGCTCGCGATAATGTCGGGCAATCAGGTGCGACAATCTATCG
ATTGTATGGGAAGCCCGATGCGCCAGAGTTGTTTCTGAAACATGGCAAAGGTAGCGTTGCCAATGATGTT
ACAGATGAGATGGTCAGACTAAACTGGCTGACGGAATTTATGCCTCTTCCGACCATCAAGCATTTTATCC
GTACTCCTGATGATGCATGGTTACTCACCACTGCGATCCCCGGGAAAACAGCATTCCAGGTATTAGAAGA
ATATCCTGATTCAGGTGAAAATATTGTTGATGCGCTGGCAGTGTTCCTGCGCCGGTTGCATTCGATTCCT
GTTTGTAATTGTCCTTTTAACAGCGATCGCGTATTTCGTCTCGCTCAGGCGCAATCACGAATGAATAACG
GTTTGGTTGATGCGAGTGATTTTGATGACGAGCGTAATGGCTGGCCTGTTGAACAAGTCTGGAAAGAAAT
GCATAAGCTTTTGCCATTCTCACCGGATTCAGTCGTCACTCATGGTGATTTCTCACTTGATAACCTTATT
TTTGACGAGGGGAAATTAATAGGTTGTATTGATGTTGGACGAGTCGGAATCGCAGACCGATACCAGGATC
TTGCCATCCTATGGAACTGCCTCGGTGAGTTTTCTCCTTCATTACAGAAACGGCTTTTTCAAAAATATGG
TATTGATAATCCTGATATGAATAAATTGCAGTTTCATTTGATGCTCGATGAGTTTTTCTAATCAGAATTG
GTTAATTGGTTGTAACACTGGCAGAGCCTCTAGTATATAAACGCAGAAAGGCCCACCCGAAGGTGAGCCA
GTGTGACTCTAGTAGAGAGCGTTCACCGACAAACAACAGATAAAACGAAAGGCCCAGTCTTTCGACTGAG
CCTTTCGTTTTATTTGGGTTTTGTTGGTTTTTGTGACCTGAATTTAATTTGAATCATGCGGAATGCGATC
GCCTTAGGACGGTCGCATTTTTTGTTTACGTCTAAAATTAGTCGAAATCCCCCATCAACGCCATGGTAGT
GATTTTGTCTTAACGTTATTCACCCATCAATTTCAAAATGAACCTGAAGTTTCTTAAATCTCTCTGGGCT
ACGGCGGCGATCGCCTTTGCCATTAGCGTAAATCCGAGCCTTGTCTTTGCTGAAACGGAACCCCCAAGCG
AAACCAAAACTGCCCTGATCAATGAACTCCGCACCTTAACTTTCCTGGATGAAAACGCGACCCAGATTTT
GGACTTGATGCTGCAACAGATCCAAGCTCAATCCACCACCATGGGCGATGGCTTTTTGGGTGAAGAAACA
GATCCCGAAACCCTGGCCGCTATCCAAGAAAGTGTCACCCGCATCACCGACCGCATTTATACCCTGATGC
AAGACAGAATTGATTTCGTTGCCCTCGATACGCCTATTTTTATAGGTTAATGTCATGATAATAATGGTTT
CTTAGACGTCAGGTGGCACTTTTCGGGGAAATGTGCGCGGAACCCCTATTTGTTTATTTTTCTAAATACA
TTCAAATATGTATCCGCTCATGAGACAATAACCCTGATAAATGCTTCAATAATATTGAAAAAGGAAGAGT
ATGAGTATTCAACATTTCCGTGTCGCCCTTATTCCCTTTTTTGCGGCATTTTGCCTTCCTGTTTTTGCTC
ACCCAGAAACGCTGGTGAAAGTAAAAGATGCTGAAGATCAGTTGGGTGCACGAGTGGGTTACATCGAACT
GGATCTCAACAGCGGTAAGATCCTTGAGAGTTTTCGCCCCGAAGAACGTTTTCCAATGATGAGCACTTTT
AAAGTTCTGCTATGTGGCGCGGTATTATCCCGTATTGACGCCGGGCAAGAGCAACTCGGTCGCCGCATAC
ACTATTCTCAGAATGACTTGGTTGAGTACTCACCAGTCACAGAAAAGCATCTTACGGATGGCATGACAGT
AAGAGAATTATGCAGTGCTGCCATAACCATGAGTGATAACACTGCGGCCAACTTACTTCTGACAACGATC
GGAGGACCGAAGGAGCTAACCGCTTTTTTGCACAACATGGGGGATCATGTAACTCGCCTTGATCGTTGGG
AACCGGAGCTGAATGAAGCCATACCAAACGACGAGCGTGACACCACGATGCCTGTAGCAATGGCAACAAC
GTTGCGCAAACTATTAACTGGCGAACTACTTACTCTAGCTTCCCGGCAACAATTAATAGACTGGATGGAG
GCGGATAAAGTTGCAGGACCACTTCTGCGCTCGGCCCTTCCGGCTGGCTGGTTTATTGCTGATAAATCTG
GAGCCGGTGAGCGTGGGTCTCGCGGTATCATTGCAGCACTGGGGCCAGATGGTAAGCCCTCCCGTATCGT
AGTTATCTACACGACGGGGAGTCAGGCAACTATGGATGAACGAAATAGACAGATCGCTGAGATAGGTGCC
TCACTGATTAAGCATTGGTAACTGTCAGACCAAGTTTACTCATATATACTTTAGATTGATTTAAAACTTC
ATT
